>Addgene plasmid #185224 | pST_pvLEA22mer_mutant_3 (pBS0720) | addgene full sequence | sequence record 366857 | Addgene NGS Result
GCCACCTGACGTCGACGGATCGGGAGATCTCCCGATCCCCTATGGTGCACTCTCAGTACAATCTGCTCTG
ATGCCGCATAGTTAAGCCAGTATCTGCTCCCTGCTTGTGTGTTGGAGGTCGCTGAGTAGTGCGCGAGCAA
AATTTAAGCTACAACAAGGCAAGGCTTGACCGACAATTGCATGAAGAATCTGCTTAGGGTTAGGCGTTTT
GCGCTGCTTCGCGATGTACGGGCCAGATATACGCGTTGACATTGATTATTGACTAGTTATTAATAGTAAT
CAATTACGGGGTCATTAGTTCATAGCCCATATATGGAGTTCCGCGTTACATAACTTACGGTAAATGGCCC
GCCTGGCTGACCGCCCAACGACCCCCGCCCATTGACGTCAATAATGACGTATGTTCCCATAGTAACGCCA
ATAGGGACTTTCCATTGACGTCAATGGGTGGAGTATTTACGGTAAACTGCCCACTTGGCAGTACATCAAG
TGTATCATATGCCAAGTACGCCCCCTATTGACGTCAATGACGGTAAATGGCCCGCCTGGCATTATGCCCA
GTACATGACCTTATGGGACTTTCCTACTTGGCAGTACATCTACGTATTAGTCATCGCTATTACCATGGTG
ATGCGGTTTTGGCAGTACATCAATGGGCGTGGATAGCGGTTTGACTCACGGGGATTTCCAAGTCTCCACC
CCATTGACGTCAATGGGAGTTTGTTTTGGCACCAAAATCAACGGGACTTTCCAAAATGTCGTAACAACTC
CGCCCCATTGACGCAAATGGGCGGTAGGCGTGTACGGTGGGAGGTCTATATAAGCAGAGCTCTCTGGCTA
ACTAGAGAACCCACTGCTTACTGGCTTATCGAAATTAATACGACTCACTATAGGGAGACCCAAGCTGGCT
AGCCACCATGGCCAAGGACGCAACCGTGGAGAAGGCAGGAGAGGCAAAGGACGCCACCGTGGAGAAAGCC
GGGGAGTGATGAATTGCCAATTGAAATTTGACGGCCTATGTCACTGAAACTATCCAAACACCCCATGTCG
ATACTGAACGTATCGACGCATACCTCCTTCCTTGAAAACGCACAATCATACAACTGGGCACATAATGCGT
ACGCCCATCTAGTACACCCATCTCTGTAGGTCCAGTTCAAGAGCTGGAAGAGCACCCTCCACTTAGACGT
GCCGTAAGATAGAGGTTAGTGAGAATAGCCATCCAATATGAGCGTTGATAGCTAGACGAGGATAAGGCAG
TGATAGAAGGGGCACCAAGCTTCATTCGCACCCGCTGATCAGCCTCGACTGTGCCTTCTAGTTGCCAGCC
ATCTGTTGTTTGCCCCTCCCCCGTGCCTTCCTTGACCCTGGAAGGTGCCACTCCCACTGTCCTTTCCTAA
TAAAATGAGGAAATTGCATCGCATTGTCTGAGTAGGTGTCATTCTATTCTGGGGGGTGGGGTGGGGCAGG
ACAGCAAGGGGGAGGATTGGGAAGACAATAGCAGGCATGCTGGGGATGCGGTGGGCTCTATGGCTTCTGA
GGCGGAAAGAACCAGCTGGGGCTCTAGGGGGTATCCCC
[124 nt withheld, positions 1579-1702]
C
[91 nt withheld, positions 1704-1794]
A
[49 nt withheld, positions 1796-1844]
CCTTTGACGTTGGAGTCCACGTTCTTT
[37 nt withheld, positions 1872-1908]
ACCCTATCTCGGTCTATTCTTTTGATTTATAAGGGATTTTGCCGATTTCGGCCTATTGGTTAAAAAATGA
GCTGATTTAACAAAAATTTAACGCGAATTAATTCTGTGGAATGTGTGTCAGTTAGGGTGTGGAAAGTCCC
CAGGCTCCCCAGCAGGCAGAAGTATGCAAAGCATGCATCTCAATTAGTCAGCAACCAGGTGTGGAAAGTC
CCCAGGCTCCCCAGCAGGCAGAAGTATGCAAAGCATGCATCTCAATTAGTCAGCAACCATAGTCCCGCCC
CTAACTCCGCCCATCCCGCCCCTAACTCCGCCCAGTTCCGCCCATTCTCCGCCCCATGGCTGACTAATTT
TTTTTATTTATGCAGAGGCCGAGGCCGCCTCTGCCTCTGAGCTATTCCAGAAGTAGTGAGGAGGCTTTTT
TGGAGGCCTAGGCTTTTGCAAAAAGCTCCCGGGAGCTTGTATATCCATTTTCGGATCTGATCAGCACGTG
TTGACAATTAATCATCGGCATAGTATATCGGCATAGTATAATACGACAAGGTGAGGAACTAAACCATGGC
CAAGTTGACCAGTGCCGTTCCGGTGCTCACCGCGCGCGACGTCGCCGGAGCGGTCGAGTTCTGGACCGAC
CGGCTCGGGTTCTCCCGGGACTTCGTGGAGGACGACTTCGCCGGTGTGGTCCGGGACGACGTGACCCTGT
TCATCAGCGCGGTCCAGGACCAGGTGGTGCCGGACAACACCCTGGCCTGGGTGTGGGTGCGCGGCCTGGA
CGAGCTGTACGCCGAGTGGTCGGAGGTCGTGTCCACGAACTTCCGGGACGCCTCCGGGCCGGCCATGACC
GAGATCGGCGAGCAGCCGTGGGGGCGGGAGTTCGCCCTGCGCGACCCGGCCGGCAACTGCGTGCACTTCG
TGGCCGAGGAGCAGGACTGACACGTGCTACGAGATTTCGATTCCACCGCCGCCTTCTATGAAAGGTTGGG
CTTCGGAATCGTTTTCCGGGACGCCGGCTGGATGATCCTCCAGCGCGGGGATCTCATGCTGGAGTTCTTC
GCCCACCCCAACTTGTTTATTGCAGCTTATAATGGTTACAAATAAAGCAATAGCATCACAAATTTCACAA
ATAAAGCATTTTTTTCACTGCATTCTAGTTGTGGTTTGTCCAAACTCATCAATGTATCTTATCATGTCTG
TATACCGTCGACCTCTAGCTAGAGCTTGGCGTAATCATGGTCATAGCTGTTTCCTGTGTGAAATTGTTAT
CCGCTCACAATTCCACACAACATACGAGCCGGAAGCATAAAGTGTAAAGCCTGGGGTGCCTAATGAGTGA
GCTAACTTACATTAATTGCGTTGCGCTCACTGCCCGCTTTCCAGTCGGGAAACCTGTCGTGCCAGCTGCA
TTAATGAATCGGCCAACGCGCGGGGAGAGGCGGTTTGCGTATTGGGCGCTCTTCCGCTTCCTCGCTCACT
GACTCGCTGCGCTCGGTCGTTCGGCTGCGGCGAGCGGTATCAGCTCACTCAAAGGCGGTAATACGGTTAT
CCACAGAATCAGGGGATAACGCAGGAAAGAACATGTGAGCAAAAGGCCAGCAAAAGGCCAGGAACCGTAA
AAAGGCCGCGTTGCTGGCGTTTTTCCATAGGCTCCGCCCCCCTGACGAGCATCACAAAAATCGACGCTCA
AGTCAGAGGTGGCGAAACCCGACAGGACTATAAAGATACCAGGCGTTTCCCCCTGGAAGCTCCCTCGTGC
GCTCTCCTGTTCCGACCCTGCCGCTTACCGGATACCTGTCCGCCTTTCTCCCTTCGGGAAGCGTGGCGCT
TTCTCATAGCTCACGCTGTAGGTATCTCAGTTCGGTGTAGGTCGTTCGCTCCAAGCTGGGCTGTGTGCAC
GAACCCCCCGTTCAGCCCGACCGCTGCGCCTTATCCGGTAACTATCGTCTTGAGTCCAACCCGGTAAGAC
ACGACTTATCGCCACTGGCAGCAGCCACTGGTAACAGGATTAGCAGAGCGAGGTATGTAGGCGGTGCTAC
AGAGTTCTTGAAGTGGTGGCCTAACTACGGCTACACTAGAAGAACAGTATTTGGTATCTGCGCTCTGCTG
AAGCCAGTTACCTTCGGAAAAAGAGTTGGTAGCTCTTGATCCGGCAAACAAACCACCGCTGGTAGCGGTG
GTTTTTTTGTTTGCAAGCAGCAGATTACGCGCAGAAAAAAAGGATCTCAAGAAGATCCTTTGATCTTTTC
TACGGGGTCTGACGCTCAGTGGAACGAAAACTCACGTTAAGGGATTTTGGTCATGAGATTATCAAAAAGG
ATCTTCACCTAGATCCTTTTAAATTAAAAATGAAGTTTTAAATCAATCTAAAGTATATATGAGTAAACTT
GGTCTGACAGTTACCAATGCTTAATCAGTGAGGCACCTATCTCAGCGATCTGTCTATTTCGTTCATCCAT
AGTTGCCTGACTCCCCGTCGTGTAGATAACTACGATACGGGAGGGCTTACCATCTGGCCCCAGTGCTGCA
ATGATACCGCGAGACCCACGCTCACCGGCTCCAGATTTATCAGCAATAAACCAGCCAGCCGGAAGGGCCG
AGCGCAGAAGTGGTCCTGCAACTTTATCCGCCTCCATCCAGTCTATTAATTGTTGCCGGGAAGCTAGAGT
AAGTAGTTCGCCAGTTAATAGTTTGCGCAACGTTGTTGCCATTGCTACAGGCATCGTGGTGTCACGCTCG
TCGTTTGGTATGGCTTCATTCAGCTCCGGTTCCCAACGATCAAGGCGAGTTACATGATCCCCCATGTTGT
GCAAAAAAGCGGTTAGCTCCTTCGGTCCTCCGATCGTTGTCAGAAGTAAGTTGGCCGCAGTGTTATCACT
CATGGTTATGGCAGCACTGCATAATTCTCTTACTGTCATGCCATCCGTAAGATGCTTTTCTGTGACTGGT
GAGTACTCAACCAAGTCATTCTGAGAATAGTGTATGCGGCGACCGAGTTGCTCTTGCCCGGCGTCAATAC
GGGATAATACCGCGCCACATAGCAGAACTTTAAAAGTGCTCATCATTGGAAAACGTTCTTCGGGGCGAAA
ACTCTCAAGGATCTTACCGCTGTTGAGATCCAGTTCGATGTAACCCACTCGTGCACCCAACTGATCTTCA
GCATCTTTTACTTTCACCAGCGTTTCTGGGTGAGCAAAAACAGGAAGGCAAAATGCCGCAAAAAAGGGAA
TAAGGGCGACACGGAAATGTTGAATACTCATACTCTTCCTTTTTCAATATTATTGAAGCATTTATCAGGG
TTATTGTCTCATGAGCGGATACATATTTGAATGTATTTAGAAAAATAAACAAATAGGGGTTCCGCGCACA
TTTCCCCGAAAAGT
Features (pLannotate 1.2.2; 20 found; start..end, strand, type, name):
     41..93      -  misc_feature   bom (fragment): basis of mobility region from pBR322
    248..627     +  enhancer       CMV enhancer: human cytomegalovirus immediate early enhancer
    628..831     +  promoter       CMV promoter: human cytomegalovirus (CMV) immediate early promoter
    827..860     +  LTR            5' LTR (truncated) (fragment): truncated 5' long terminal repeat (LTR) from HIV-1
    876..894     +  promoter       T7 promoter: promoter for bacteriophage T7 RNA polymerase
   1309..1533    +  polyA_signal   bGH poly(A) signal: bovine growth hormone polyadenylation signal
   1537..1558    +  promoter       SV40 promoter (fragment): SV40 enhancer and early promoter
   1579..2007    +  rep_origin     f1 ori (sequence partly withheld): f1 bacteriophage origin of replication; arrow indicates direction of (+) strand synthesis
   2021..2350    +  promoter       SV40 promoter: SV40 enhancer and early promoter
   2398..2445    +  promoter       EM7 promoter: synthetic bacterial promoter&nbsp
   2464..2838    +  CDS            BleoR: antibiotic-binding protein; Sh ble from Streptoalloteichus hindustanus; confers resistance to bleomycin, phleomycin, and Zeocin™
   2848..2973    +  CDS            ble (fragment): BLE_KLEPN - Experimental evidence at protein level: Swiss-Prot protein existence level 1. Binding protein with a strong affinity to the bleomycin family of antibiotics. Binds to CL990; an antimitotic-antibiotic compound. From Klebsiella pneumoniae.
   2968..3089    +  polyA_signal   SV40 poly(A) signal: SV40 polyadenylation signal
   3162..3178    -  protein_bind   lac operator: The lac repressor binds to the lac operator to inhibit transcription in E. coli. This inhibition can be relieved by adding lactose or isopropyl-β-D-thiogalactopyranoside (IPTG). lac repressor encoded by lacI
   3186..3216    -  promoter       lac promoter: promoter for the E. coli lac operon
   3231..3252    -  protein_bind   CAP binding site: CAP binding activates transcription in the presence of cAMP. E. coli catabolite activator protein
   3265..3357    -  CDS            lacI (fragment): lac repressor; lacI; The lac repressor binds to the lac operator to inhibit transcription in E. coli. This inhibition can be relieved by adding lactose or isopropyl-β-D-thiogalactopyranoside (IPTG).
   3540..4128    -  rep_origin     ori: high-copy-number ColE1/pMB1/pBR322/pUC origin of replication
   4299..5159    -  CDS            AmpR: β-lactamase; bla; confers resistance to ampicillin, carbenicillin, and related antibiotics
   5160..5264    -  promoter       AmpR promoter: bla
