[The description below was written by a language model from this plasmid's Addgene catalogue record and pLannotate feature annotations shown in this document.]
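Description:
pST_pvLEA22mer_mutant_3 (pBS0720) is a 5,282 nt mammalian expression plasmid built on a backbone recorded as YK 02. It carries a 372 bp insert encoding pvLEA22mer_mutant_3, a mutant protein attributed to the sleeping chironomid Polypedilum vanderplanki, introduced by Gibson cloning. The feature table does not annotate the insert itself. An unannotated stretch between the T7 promoter and the bovine growth hormone polyadenylation signal is the expected position for it, downstream of the human cytomegalovirus immediate early enhancer and promoter that would drive strong constitutive transcription in mammalian cells. The T7 promoter upstream of this region could also support in vitro transcription or serve as a sequencing primer site. No epitope tags, secretion signals or reporters are annotated. The short hits labelled as a truncated HIV-1 LTR, an SV40 promoter fragment, a lacI fragment and a Klebsiella ble fragment appear to be partial matches rather than functional elements.

In E. coli the plasmid is maintained at high copy by a ColE1/pUC-type origin and selected with ampicillin through the bla gene and its own promoter. An f1 origin is also present. A second cassette places the Sh ble gene, which confers resistance to bleomycin, phleomycin and Zeocin, under both the SV40 early promoter and the bacterial EM7 promoter, followed by an SV40 polyadenylation signal. This arrangement permits selection in mammalian cells as well as in bacteria.

The construct was made to test proteins inspired by extremotolerant organisms for their effect on apoptosis in human cells. The depositor lists this variant among the bottom performers in that assay, since it induced apoptosis rather than attenuating it. The empty commercial vector pSecTag2 B served as the negative control.
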