Addgene plasmid #185224: pST_pvLEA22mer_mutant_3 (pBS0720)
Purpose: For the mammalian expression of the sleeping chironomid protein pvLEA22mer_mutant_3. This is one of the bottom performing targets in our apoptosis assay (it induced apoptosis).
Depositing lab: Pamela Silver. Depositing organization: Harvard Medical School. Publication: Natural and Designed Proteins Inspired by Extremotolerant Organisms Can Form Condensates and Attenuate Apoptosis in Human Cells. Veling MT, Nguyen DT, Thadani NN, Oster ME, Rollins NJ, Brock KP, Bethel NP, Lim S, Baker D, Way JC, Marks DS, Chang RL, Silver PA. ACS Synth Biol. 2022 Mar 18;11(3):1292-1302. doi: 10.1021/acssynbio.1c00572. Epub 2022 Feb 18. PubMed 35176859.
Backbone
  Vector backbone: YK 02
  Vector type: Mammalian Expression
Growth in bacteria
  Bacterial resistance: Ampicillin, 100 μg/mL
  Growth temperature: 37°C
  Growth strain: DH5alpha
  Copy number: High Copy
Gene/Insert
  Gene/Insert name: pvLEA22mer_mutant_3
  Species: P. vanderplanki
  Insert size (bp): 372
  Cloning method: Gibson Cloning
Terms and licenses: Academic/Nonprofit Terms; Industry Terms: Not Available to Industry
Depositor comments: This is one of the bottom performing targets in our apoptosis assay (it induced apoptosis). See supplemental table 2 in our paper to see its performance in our assay. The negative control for this assay is pSecTag2 B which can be obtained from Thermo here https://www.thermofisher.com/order/catalog/product/V90020
How to cite: pST_pvLEA22mer_mutant_3 (pBS0720) was a gift from Pamela Silver (Addgene plasmid # 185224 ; http://n2t.net/addgene:185224 ; RRID:Addgene_185224)
